Addgene plasmid #52277: pSC-hXRCC1-K176R-IntE2
Purpose: Bacterial expression of human XRCC1-K176R C-terminally fused to GyrA intein, SUMO-E2 and GST
Depositing lab: Primo Schaer. Depositing organization: University of Basel. Publication: Versatile Recombinant SUMOylation System for the Production of SUMO-Modified Protein. Weber AR, Schuermann D, Schar P. PLoS One. 2014 Jul 9;9(7):e102157. doi: 10.1371/journal.pone.0102157. eCollection 2014. PubMed 25007328.
Backbone
  Vector backbone: pTXB3
  Backbone manufacturer: New England Biolabs
  Backbone size w/o insert (bp): 6707
  Total vector size (bp): 9543
  Modifications to backbone: CBD domain replaced by Ubc9-GST fusion resulting in the cloning vector pSC-IntE2
  Vector type: Bacterial Expression
Growth in bacteria
  Bacterial resistance: Ampicillin, 100 μg/mL
  Growth temperature: 37°C
  Growth strain: DH5alpha
  Growth instructions: In combination with a second vector for protein expression in BL21(DE3) cells, the selection pressure was reduced by half to 50 mg/L Ampicillin
  Copy number: High Copy
Gene/Insert
  Gene/Insert name: XRCC1
  Species: H. sapiens (human)
  Insert size (bp): 1906
  Mutation: K176R, SUMO acceptor site mutant
  GenBank ID: NM_006297.2
  Entrez Gene: XRCC1 (a.k.a. RCC, SCAR26)
  Promoter: T7
  Tag / fusion protein: GyrA-intein-Ubc9-GST (C terminal on backbone)
  Cloning method: Restriction Enzyme; 5′ cloning site NcoI (not destroyed); 3′ cloning site EcoRI (not destroyed)
  Sequencing primers: 5′ TAATACGACTCACTATAGGG
Resource information
  A portion of this plasmid was derived from a plasmid made by: Ubc9 cDNAs was amplified from pGEX-based expression vector kindly gifted by Ronald Hay
Terms and licenses: Academic/Nonprofit Terms; Industry Terms: Not Available to Industry
How to cite: pSC-hXRCC1-K176R-IntE2 was a gift from Primo Schaer (Addgene plasmid # 52277 ; http://n2t.net/addgene:52277 ; RRID:Addgene_52277)
