[The description below was written by a language model from this plasmid's Addgene catalogue record and pLannotate feature annotations shown in this document.]
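Description:
pSC-hXRCC1-K176R-IntE2 is a 9,543 bp bacterial expression plasmid built on the intein-fusion vector pTXB3, in which the original chitin-binding domain was replaced by a Ubc9-GST fusion to create the cloning vector pSC-IntE2. It carries a ColE1/pBR322-type origin together with rop and a bom fragment, an M13 phage origin, and a β-lactamase gene for ampicillin selection. The catalogue lists it as high copy, although rop is normally associated with reduced copy number. Short tetracycline-resistance and mbeC fragments are non-functional remnants of the backbone. A row of five rrnB T1 terminators lies upstream of the expression cassette, presumably insulating it from read-through transcription.

The payload is a single open reading frame driven by a T7 promoter with an adjacent lac operator and the T7 gene 10 ribosome binding site, and it ends at a T7 terminator. A plasmid-borne lacI supplies repressor, so expression is IPTG-inducible in hosts that provide T7 RNA polymerase, such as BL21(DE3). Human XRCC1, a scaffold protein in DNA single-strand break repair, was cloned between NcoI and EcoRI. It carries the K176R substitution, which removes a SUMO acceptor lysine. XRCC1 is fused at its C-terminus to the Mxe GyrA intein, then the SUMO E2 conjugating enzyme Ubc9 (UBE2I; the annotation tool's best match was the chicken entry), then Schistosoma japonicum GST.

In this design, tethering the E2 to the substrate is meant to favour SUMOylation when the plasmid is co-expressed with a second vector, whose contents are not described in the record. GST allows affinity capture, and thiol-induced cleavage at the intein N-terminus releases XRCC1 from the tag. The acceptor-site mutant likely serves as a SUMOylation-deficient comparison in this recombinant SUMOylation system.
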