Features (pLannotate 1.2.2; 26 found; start..end, strand, type, name):
      1..19      +  promoter       T7 promoter: promoter for bacteriophage T7 RNA polymerase
     20..44      +  protein_bind   lac operator: The lac repressor binds to the lac operator to inhibit transcription in E. coli. This inhibition can be relieved by adding lactose or isopropyl-β-D-thiogalactopyranoside (IPTG). lac repressor encoded by lacI
     59..81      +  RBS            RBS: efficient ribosome binding site from bacteriophage T7 gene 10 (Olins and Rangwala, 1989)
     95..1990    +  CDS            XRCC1: XRCC1_HUMAN - Experimental evidence at protein level: Swiss-Prot protein existence level 1. Involved in DNA single-strand break repair by mediating the assembly of DNA break repair protein complexes. Probably during DNA repair, negatively regulates ADP-ribose levels by modulating ADP- ribosyltransferase PARP1 activity. From Homo sapiens (Human).
   2015..2599    +  CDS            Mxe GyrA intein: modified GyrA intein (Southworth et al., 1999); Mycobacterium xenopi gyrA; N-terminal cleavage of this intein can be induced by thiols.
   2630..3103    +  CDS            UBE2I: UBC9_CHICK - Also known as UBC9, UBCE9. Experimental evidence at protein level: Swiss-Prot protein existence level 1. Accepts the ubiquitin-like proteins SUMO1, SUMO2 and SUMO3 from the UBLE1A-UBLE1B E1 complex and catalyzes their covalent attachment to other proteins with the help of an E3 ligase such as RANBP2 or CBX4. Essential for nuclear architecture and chromosome segregation. From Gallus gallus (Chicken).
   3116..3769    +  CDS            GST26_SCHJA: Experimental evidence at protein level: Swiss-Prot protein existence level 1. GST isoenzymes appear to play a central role in the parasite detoxification system. Other functions are also suspected including a role in increasing the solubility of haematin in the parasite gut. From Schistosoma japonicum (Blood fluke).
   3778..3827    +  CDS            SET1 (fragment): solubility-enhancement tag derived from T7 phage gene 10B
   3835..3882    +  terminator     T7 terminator: transcription terminator for bacteriophage T7 RNA polymerase
   3942..4046    +  promoter       AmpR promoter: bla
   4047..4907    +  CDS            AmpR: β-lactamase; bla; confers resistance to ampicillin, carbenicillin, and related antibiotics
   4949..5462    -  rep_origin     M13 ori (sequence partly withheld): M13 bacteriophage origin of replication; arrow indicates direction of (+) strand synthesis
   5573..6161    +  rep_origin     ori: high-copy-number ColE1/pMB1/pBR322/pUC origin of replication
   6338..6428    -  misc_feature   bom (fragment): basis of mobility region from pBR322
   6530..6721    -  CDS            rop: Rop protein, which maintains plasmids at low copy number; rop
   6762..6872    +  CDS            mbeC (fragment): MBEC_ECOLX - Experimental evidence at protein level: Swiss-Prot protein existence level 1. Required for efficient mobilization of ColE1 plasmid and is thus essential to promote the specific transfer of the plasmid during conjugation. Probably functions by inducing DNA bending, helping the MbeA relaxase to melt the DNA around the nic site and cleave the phosphodiester bond. Binds specifically double-stranded DNA (dsDNA) containing the ColE1 oriT but does not recognize the inverted repeat (IR). From Escherichia coli.
   6907..7229    -  CDS            TcR (fragment): tetracycline efflux protein; tet; confers resistance to tetracycline
   7244..7265    -  protein_bind   CAP binding site: CAP binding activates transcription in the presence of cAMP. E. coli catabolite activator protein
   7278..8360    -  CDS            lacI: lac repressor; lacI; The lac repressor binds to the lac operator to inhibit transcription in E. coli. This inhibition can be relieved by adding lactose or isopropyl-β-D-thiogalactopyranoside (IPTG).
   8361..8438    -  promoter       lacI promoter: lacI
   8446..8539    -  CDS            TcR (fragment): tetracycline efflux protein; tet; confers resistance to tetracycline
   8591..8677    +  terminator     rrnB T1 terminator: Escherichia coli rrnB; transcription terminator T1 from the E. coli rrnB gene
   8774..8860    +  terminator     rrnB T1 terminator: Escherichia coli rrnB; transcription terminator T1 from the E. coli rrnB gene
   8957..9043    +  terminator     rrnB T1 terminator: Escherichia coli rrnB; transcription terminator T1 from the E. coli rrnB gene
   9140..9226    +  terminator     rrnB T1 terminator: Escherichia coli rrnB; transcription terminator T1 from the E. coli rrnB gene
   9323..9409    +  terminator     rrnB T1 terminator: Escherichia coli rrnB; transcription terminator T1 from the E. coli rrnB gene
>Addgene plasmid #52277 | pSC-hXRCC1-K176R-IntE2 | depositor full sequence | sequence record 80841 | pSC-hXRCC1-K176R-IntE2 sequence 9543 bps
TAATACGACTCACTATAGGGGAATTGTGAGCGGATAACAATTCCCCTCTAGAAATAATTTTGTTTAACTT
TAAGAAGGAGATATAACCATGGGACCGGAGATCCGCCTCCGCCATGTCGTGTCCTGCAGCAGCCAGGACT
CGACTCACTGTGCAGAAAATCTTCTCAAGGCAGACACTTACCGAAAATGGCGGGCAGCCAAGGCAGGCGA
GAAGACCATCTCTGTGGTCCTACAGTTGGAGAAGGAGGAGCAGATACACAGTGTGGACATTGGGAATGAT
GGCTCAGCTTTCGTGGAGGTGCTGGTGGGCAGTTCAGCTGGAGGCGCTGGGGAGCAAGACTATGAGGTCC
TTCTGGTCACCTCATCTTTCATGTCCCCTTCCGAGAGCCGCAGTGGCTCAAACCCCAACCGCGTTCGCAT
GTTTGGGCCTGACAAGCTGGTCCGGGCAGCCGCCGAGAAGCGCTGGGACCGGGTCAAAATTGTTTGCAGC
CAGCCCTACAGCAAGGACTCCCCCTTTGGCTTGAGTTTTGTACGGTTTCATAGCCCCCCAGACAAAGATG
AGGCAGAGGCCCCGTCCCAGAAGGTGACAGTGACCAAGCTTGGCCAGTTCCGTGTGAGGGAGGAGGATGA
GAGCGCCAACTCTCTGAGGCCGGGGGCTCTCTTCTTCAGCCGGATCAACAAGACATCCCCAGTCACAGCC
AGCGACCCGGCAGGACCTAGCTATGCAGCTGCTACCCTCCAGGCTTCTAGTGCTGCCTCCTCAGCCTCTC
CAGTCTCCAGGGCCATAGGCAGCACCTCCAAGCCCCAGGAGTCTCCCAAAGGGAAGAGGAAGTTGGATTT
GAACCAAGAAGAAAAGAAGACCCCCAGCAAACCACCAGCCCAGCTGTCGCCATCTGTTCCCAAGAGACCT
AAATTGCCAGCTCCAACTCGTACCCCAGCCACAGCCCCAGTCCCTGCCCGAGCACAGGGGGCAGTGACAG
GCAAACCCCGAGGAGAAGGCACCGAGCCCAGACGACCCCGAGCTGGCCCAGAGGAGCTGGGGAAGATCCT
TCAGGGTGTGGTAGTGGTGCTGAGTGGCTTCCAGAACCCCTTCCGCTCCGAGCTGCGAGATAAGGCCCTA
GAGCTTGGGGCCAAGTATCGGCCAGACTGGACCCGGGACAGCACGCACCTCATCTGTGCCTTTGCCAACA
CCCCCAAGTACAGCCAGGTCCTAGGCCTGGGAGGCCGCATCGTGCGTAAGGAGTGGGTGCTGGACTGTCA
CCGCATGCGTCGGCGGCTGCCCTCCCGGAGGTACCTCATGGCAGGGCCAGGTTCCAGCAGTGAGGAGGAT
GAGGCCTCTCACAGCGGTGGCAGCGGAGATGAAGCCCCCAAGCTTCCTCAGAAGCAACCCCAGACCAAAA
CCAAGCCCACTCAGGCAGCTGGACCCAGCTCACCCCAGAAGCCCCCAACCCCTGAAGAGACCAAAGCAGC
CTCACCAGTGCTCCAGGAAGATATAGACATTGAGGGGGTACAGTCAGAAGGACAGGACAATGGGGCGGAA
GATTCTGGGGACACAGAGGATGAGCTGAGGAGGGTGGCAGAGCAGAAGGAACACAGACTGCCCCCTGGCC
AGGAGGAGAATGGGGAAGACCCGTATGCAGGCTCCACGGATGAGAACACGGACAGTGAGGAACACCAGGA
GCCTCCTGATCTGCCAGTCCCTGAGCTCCCAGATTTCTTCCAGGGCAAGCACTTCTTTCTTTACGGGGAG
TTCCCTGGGGACGAGCGGCGGAAACTCATCCGATACGTCACAGCCTTCAATGGGGAGCTCGAGGACTATA
TGAGTGACCGGGTTCAGTTTGTGATCACAGCACAGGAATGGGATCCCAGCTTTGAGGAGGCCCTGATGGA
CAACCCCTCCCTGGCATTCGTTCGTCCCCGATGGATCTACAGTTGCAATGAGAAGCAGAAGTTACTTCCT
CACCAGCTCTATGGGGTGGTGCCGCAAGCCGAATTCCTCGAGATGTGCATCTGCGGAGATGCACTAGTTG
CCCTACCCGAGGGCGAGTCGGTACGCATCGCCGACATCGTGCCGGGTGCGCGGCCCAACAGTGACAACGC
CATCGACCTGAAAGTCCTTGACCGGCATGGCAATCCCGTGCTCGCCGACCGGCTGTTCCACTCCGGCGAG
CATCCGGTGTACACGGTGCGTACGGTCGAAGGTCTGCGTGTGACGGGCACCGCGAACCACCCGTTGTTGT
GTTTGGTCGACGTCGCCGGGGTGCCGACCCTGCTGTGGAAGCTGATCGACGAAATCAAGCCGGGCGATTA
CGCGGTGATTCAACGCAGCGCATTCAGCGTCGACTGTGCAGGTTTTGCCCGCGGGAAACCCGAATTTGCG
CCCACAACCTACACAGTCGGCGTCCCTGGACTGGTGCGTTTCTTGGAAGCACACCACCGAGACCCGGACG
CCCAAGCTATCGCCGACGAGCTGACCGACGGGCGGTTCTACTACGCGAAAGTCGCCAGTGTCACCGACGC
CGGCGTGCAGCCGGTGTATAGCCTTCGTGTCGACACGGCAGACCACGCGTTTATCACGAACGGGTTCGTC
AGCCACGCTACTGGCCTCACCGGTCTAAGCTTAGCATCCATGTCGGGGATCGCCCTCAGCAGACTCGCCC
AGGAGAGGAAAGCATGGAGGAAAGACCACCCATTTGGTTTCGTGGCTGTCCCAACAAAAAATCCCGATGG
CACGATGAACCTCATGAACTGGGAGTGCGCCATTCCGGGAAAGAAAGGGACTCCGTGGGAAGGAGGCTTG
TTTAAACTACGGATGCTTTTCAAAGATGATTATCCATCTTCGCCACCAAAATGTAAATTCGAACCACCAT
TATTTCACCCGAATGTGTACCCTTCGGGGACAGTGTGCCTGTCCATCTTAGAGGAGGACAAGGACTGGAG
GCCAGCCATCACAATCAAACAGATCCTATTAGGAATACAGGAACTTCTAAATGAACCAAATATCCAAGAC
CCAGCTCAAGCAGAGGCCTACACGATTTACTGCCAAAACAGAGTGGAGTACGAGAAAAGGGTCCGAGCAC
AAGCCAAGAAGTTTGCGCCCTCATCAGGATCCGGAATGTCCCCTATACTAGGTTATTGGAAAATTAAGGG
CCTTGTGCAACCCACTCGACTTCTTTTGGAATATCTTGAAGAAAAATATGAAGAGCATTTGTATGAGCGC
GATGAAGGTGATAAATGGCGAAACAAAAAGTTTGAATTGGGTTTGGAGTTTCCCAATCTTCCTTATTATA
TTGATGGTGATGTTAAATTAACACAGTCTATGGCCATCATACGTTATATAGCTGACAAGCACAACATGTT
GGGTGGTTGTCCAAAAGAGCGTGCAGAGATTTCAATGCTTGAAGGAGCGGTTTTGGATATTAGATACGGT
GTTTCGAGAATTGCATATAGTAAAGACTTTGAAACTCTCAAAGTTGATTTTCTTAGCAAGCTACCTGAAA
TGCTGAAAATGTTCGAAGATCGTTTATGTCATAAAACATATTTAAATGGTGATCATGTAACCCATCCTGA
CTTCATGTTGTATGACGCTCTTGATGTTGTTTTATACATGGACCCAATGTGCCTGGATGCGTTCCCAAAA
TTAGTTTGTTTTAAAAAACGTATTGAAGCTATCCCACAAATTGATAAGTACTTGAAATCCAGCAAGTATA
TAGCATGGCCTTTGCAGGGCTGGCAAGCCACGTTTGGTGGTGGCGACCATCCTCCAAAATAGATCCGGCT
GCTAACAAAGCCCGAAAGGAAGCTGAGTTGGCTGCTGCCACCGCTGAGCAATAACTAGCATAACCCCTTG
GGGCCTCTAAACGGGTCTTGAGGGGTTTTTTGCTGAAAGGAGGAACTATATCCGGATAACTACGTCAGGT
GGCACTTTTCGGGGAAATGTGCGCGGAACCCCTATTTGTTTATTTTTCTAAATACATTCAAATATGTATC
CGCTCATGAGACAATAACCCTGATAAATGCTTCAATAATATTGAAAAAGGAAGAGTATGAGTATTCAACA
TTTCCGTGTCGCCCTTATTCCCTTTTTTGCGGCATTTTGCCTTCCTGTTTTTGCTCACCCAGAAACGCTG
GTGAAAGTAAAAGATGCTGAAGATCAGTTGGGTGCACGAGTGGGTTACATCGAACTGGATCTCAACAGCG
GTAAGATCCTTGAGAGTTTTCGCCCCGAAGAACGTTCTCCAATGATGAGCACTTTTAAAGTTCTGCTATG
TGGCGCGGTATTATCCCGTGTTGACGCCGGGCAAGAGCAACTCGGTCGCCGCATACACTATTCTCAGAAT
GACTTGGTTGAGTACTCACCAGTCACAGAAAAGCATCTTACGGATGGCATGACAGTAAGAGAATTATGCA
GTGCTGCCATAACCATGAGTGATAACACTGCGGCCAACTTACTTCTGACAACGATCGGAGGACCGAAGGA
GCTAACCGCTTTTTTGCACAACATGGGGGATCATGTAACTCGCCTTGATCGTTGGGAACCGGAGCTGAAT
GAAGCCATACCAAACGACGAGCGTGACACCACGATGCCTGTAGCAATGGCAACAACGTTGCGCAAACTAT
TAACTGGCGAACTACTTACTCTAGCTTCCCGGCAACAATTAATAGACTGGATGGAGGCGGATAAAGTTGC
AGGACCACTTCTGCGCTCGGCCCTTCCGGCTGGCTGGTTTATTGCTGATAAATCTGGAGCCGGTGAGCGT
GGGTCTCGCGGTATCATTGCAGCACTGGGGCCAGATGGTAAGCCCTCCCGTATCGTAGTTATCTACACGA
CGGGGAGTCAGGCAACTATGGATGAACGAAATAGACAGATCGCTGAGATAGGTGCCTCACTGATTAAGCA
TTGGTAACTGTCAGACCAAGTTTACTCATATATACTTTAGATTGATT
[38 nt withheld, positions 4948-4985]
A
[37 nt withheld, positions 4987-5023]
ATTTTGTTAAAATTCGCGTTAAATTTTTGTTAAATCAGCTCATTTTTTAACCAATAGGCCGAAATCGGCA
AAATCCCTTATAAATCAAAAGAATAGCCCGAGATAGGGT
[37 nt withheld, positions 5133-5169]
AAAGAACGTGGACTCCAACGTCAAAGG
[141 nt withheld, positions 5197-5337]
G
[125 nt withheld, positions 5339-5463]
AAAGGATCTAGGTGAAGATCCTTTTTGATAATCTCATGACCAAAATCCCTTAACGTGAGTTTTCGTTCCA
CTGAGCGTCAGACCCCGTAGAAAAGATCAAAGGATCTTCTTGAGATCCTTTTTTTCTGCGCGTAATCTGC
TGCTTGCAAACAAAAAAACCACCGCTACCAGCGGTGGTTTGTTTGCCGGATCAAGAGCTACCAACTCTTT
TTCCGAAGGTAACTGGCTTCAGCAGAGCGCAGATACCAAATACTGTCCTTCTAGTGTAGCCGTAGTTAGG
CCACCACTTCAAGAACTCTGTAGCACCGCCTACATACCTCGCTCTGCTAATCCTGTTACCAGTGGCTGCT
GCCAGTGGCGATAAGTCGTGTCTTACCGGGTTGGACTCAAGACGATAGTTACCGGATAAGGCGCAGCGGT
CGGGCTGAACGGGGGGTTCGTGCACACAGCCCAGCTTGGAGCGAACGACCTACACCGAACTGAGATACCT
ACAGCGTGAGCTATGAGAAAGCGCCACGCTTCCCGAAGGGAGAAAGGCGGACAGGTATCCGGTAAGCGGC
AGGGTCGGAACAGGAGAGCGCACGAGGGAGCTTCCAGGGGGAAACGCCTGGTATCTTTATAGTCCTGTCG
GGTTTCGCCACCTCTGACTTGAGCGTCGATTTTTGTGATGCTCGTCAGGGGGGCGGAGCCTATGGAAAAA
CGCCAGCAACGCGGCCTTTTTACGGTTCCTGGCCTTTTGCTGGCCTTTTGCTCACATGTTCTTTCCTGCG
TTATCCCCTGATTCTGTGGATAACCGTATTACCGCCTTTGAGTGAGCTGATACCGCTCGCCGCAGCCGAA
CGACCGAGCGCAGCGAGTCAGTGAGCGAGGAAGCTATGGTGCACTCTCAGTACAATCTGCTCTGATGCCG
CATAGTTAAGCCAGTATACACTCCGCTATCGCTACGTGACTGGGTCATGGCTGCGCCCCGACACCCGCCA
ACACCCGCTGACGCGCCCTGACGGGCTTGTCTGCTCCCGGCATCCGCTTACAGACAAGCTGTGACCGTCT
CCGGGAGCTGCATGTGTCAGAGGTTTTCACCGTCATCACCGAAACGCGCGAGGCAGCTGCGGTAAAGCTC
ATCAGCGTGGTCGTGCAGCGATTCACAGATGTCTGCCTGTTCATCCGCGTCCAGCTCGTTGAGTTTCTCC
AGAAGCGTTAATGTCTGGCTTCTGATAAAGCGGGCCATGTTAAGGGCGGTTTTTTCCTGTTTGGTCACTG
ATGCCTCCGTGTAAGGGGGATTTCTGTTCATGGGGGTAATGATACCGATGAAACGAGAGAGGATGCTCAC
GATACGGGTTACTGATGATGAACATGCCCGGTTACTGGAACGTTGTGAGGGTAAACAACTGGCGGTATGG
ATGCGGCGGGACCAGAGAAAAATCACTCAGGGTCAATGCCAGCCGAACGCCAGCAAGACGTAGCCCAGCG
CGTCGGCCGCCATGCCGGCGATAATGGCCTGCTTCTCGCCGAAACGTTTGGTGGCGGGACCAGTGACGAA
GGCTTGAGCGAGGGCGTGCAAGATTCCGAATACCGCAAGCGACAGGCCGATCATCGTCGCGCTCCAGCGA
AAGCGGTCCTCGCCGAAAATGACCCAGAGCGCTGCCGGCACCTGTCCTACGAGTTGCATGATAAAGAAGA
CAGTCATAAGTGCGGCGACGATAGTCATGCCCCGCGCCCACCGGAAGGAGCTGACTGGGTTGAAGGCTCT
CAAGGGCATCGGTCGAGATCCCGGTGCCTAATGAGTGAGCTAACTTACATTAATTGCGTTGCGCTCACTG
CCCGCTTTCCAGTCGGGAAACCTGTCGTGCCAGCTGCATTAATGAATCGGCCAACGCGCGGGGAGAGGCG
GTTTGCGTATTGGGCGCCAGGGTGGTTTTTCTTTTCACCAGTGAGACGGGCAACAGCTGATTGCCCTTCA
CCGCCTGGCCCTGAGAGAGTTGCAGCAAGCGGTCCACGCTGGTTTGCCCCAGCAGGCGAAAATCCTGTTT
GATGGTGGTTAACGGCGGGATATAACATGAGCTGTCTTCGGTATCGTCGTATCCCACTACCGAGATATCC
GCACCAACGCGCAGCCCGGACTCGGTAATGGCGCGCATTGCGCCCAGCGCCATCTGATCGTTGGCAACCA
GCATCGCAGTGGGAACGATGCCCTCATTCAGCATTTGCATGGTTTGTTGAAAACCGGACATGGCACTCCA
GTCGCCTTCCCGTTCCGCTATCGGCTGAATTTGATTGCGAGTGAGATATTTATGCCAGCCAGCCAGACGC
AGACGCGCCGAGACAGAACTTAATGGGCCCGCTAACAGCGCGATTTGCTGGTGACCCAATGCGACCAGAT
GCTCCACGCCCAGTCGCGTACCGTCTTCATGGGAGAAAATAATACTGTTGATGGGTGTCTGGTCAGAGAC
ATCAAGAAATAACGCCGGAACATTAGTGCAGGCAGCTTCCACAGCAATGGCATCCTGGTCATCCAGCGGA
TAGTTAATGATCAGCCCACTGACGCGTTGCGCGAGAAGATTGTGCACCGCCGCTTTACAGGCTTCGACGC
CGCTTCGTTCTACCATCGACACCACCACGCTGGCACCCAGTTGATCGGCGCGAGATTTAATCGCCGCGAC
AATTTGCGACGGCGCGTGCAGGGCCAGACTGGAGGTGGCAACGCCAATCAGCAACGACTGTTTGCCCGCC
AGTTGTTGTGCCACGCGGTTGGGAATGTAATTCAGCTCCGCCATCGCCGCTTCCACTTTTTCCCGCGTTT
TCGCAGAAACGTGGCTGGCCTGGTTCACCACGCGGGAAACGGTCTGATAAGAGACACCGGCATACTCTGC
GACATCGTATAACGTTACTGGTTTCACATTCACCACCCTGAATTGACTCTCTTCCGGGCGCTATCATGCC
ATACCGCGAAAGGTTTTGCGCCATTCGATGGTGTCCGGGATCTCGACGCTCTCCCTTATGCGACTCCTGC
ATTAGGAAGCAGCCCAGTAGTAGGTTGAGGCCGTTGAGCACCGCCGCCGCAAGGAATGGTGCATGCCGGC
ATGCCGCCCTTTCGTCTTCAAGAATTAATTCCCAATTCCCCAGGCATCAAATAAAACGAAAGGCTCAGTC
GAAAGACTGGGCCTTTCGTTTTATCTGTTGTTTGTCGGTGAACGCTCTCCTGAGTAGGACAAATCCGCCG
GGAGCGGATTTGAACGTTGCGAAGCAACGGCCCGGAGGGTGGCGGGCAGGACGCCCGCCATAAACTGCCA
GGAATTAATTCCCCAGGCATCAAATAAAACGAAAGGCTCAGTCGAAAGACTGGGCCTTTCGTTTTATCTG
TTGTTTGTCGGTGAACGCTCTCCTGAGTAGGACAAATCCGCCGGGAGCGGATTTGAACGTTGCGAAGCAA
CGGCCCGGAGGGTGGCGGGCAGGACGCCCGCCATAAACTGCCAGGAATTAATTCCCCAGGCATCAAATAA
AACGAAAGGCTCAGTCGAAAGACTGGGCCTTTCGTTTTATCTGTTGTTTGTCGGTGAACGCTCTCCTGAG
TAGGACAAATCCGCCGGGAGCGGATTTGAACGTTGCGAAGCAACGGCCCGGAGGGTGGCGGGCAGGACGC
CCGCCATAAACTGCCAGGAATTAATTCCCCAGGCATCAAATAAAACGAAAGGCTCAGTCGAAAGACTGGG
CCTTTCGTTTTATCTGTTGTTTGTCGGTGAACGCTCTCCTGAGTAGGACAAATCCGCCGGGAGCGGATTT
GAACGTTGCGAAGCAACGGCCCGGAGGGTGGCGGGCAGGACGCCCGCCATAAACTGCCAGGAATTAATTC
CCCAGGCATCAAATAAAACGAAAGGCTCAGTCGAAAGACTGGGCCTTTCGTTTTATCTGTTGTTTGTCGG
TGAACGCTCTCCTGAGTAGGACAAATCCGCCGGGAGCGGATTTGAACGTTGCGAAGCAACGGCCCGGAGG
GTGGCGGGCAGGACGCCCGCCATAAACTGCCAGGAATTGGGGATCGGAATTAATTCCCGGTTTAAACCGG
GGATCTCGATCCCGCGAAAT
