>Addgene plasmid #52277 | pSC-hXRCC1-K176R-IntE2 | addgene partial sequence | sequence record 85624 | T7 5'-TAATACGACTCACTATAGGG-3'
AATAATTTTGTTTAACTTTAAGAAGGAGATATAACCATGGGACCGGAGATCCGCCTCCGCCATGTCGTGT
CCTGCAGCAGCCAGGACTCGACTCACTGTGCAGAAAATCTTCTCAAGGCAGACACTTACCGAAAATGGCG
GGCAGCCAAGGCAGGCGAGAAGACCATCTCTGTGGTCCTACAGTTGGAGAAGGAGGAGCAGATACACAGT
GTGGACATTGGGAATGATGGCTCAGCTTTCGTGGAGGTGCTGGTGGGCAGTTCAGCTGGAGGCGCTGGGG
AGCAAGACTATGAGGTCCTTCTGGTCACCTCATCTTTCATGTCCCCTTCCGAGAGCCGCAGTGGCTCAAA
CCCCAACCGCGTTCGCATGTTTGGGCCTGACAAGCTGGTCCGGGCAGCCGCCGAGAAGCGCTGGGACCGG
GTCAAAATTGTTTGCAGCCAGCCCTACAGCAAGGACTCCCCCTTTGGCTTGAGTTTTGTACGGTTTCATA
GCCCCCCAGACAAAGATGAGGCAGAGGCCCCGTCCCAGAAGGTGACAGTGACCAAGCTTGGCCAGTTCCG
TGTGAGGGAGGAGGATGAGAGCGCCAACTCTCTGAGGCCGGGGGCTCTCTTCTTCAGCCGGATCAACAAG
ACATCCCCAGTCACAGCCAGCGACCCGGCAGGACCTAGCTATGCAGCTGCTACCCTCCAGGCTTCTAGTG
CTGCCTCCTCAGCCTCTCCAGTCTCCAGGGCCATAGGCAGCACCTCCAAGCCCCAGGAGTCTCCCAAAGG
GAAGAGGAAGTTGGATTTGAACCAAGAAGAAAAGAAGACCCCCAGCAAACCACCAGCCCAGCTGTCGCCA
TCTGTTCC
