>Addgene plasmid #52277 | pSC-hXRCC1-K176R-IntE2 | addgene partial sequence | sequence record 86320 | GST-R 5'-AAAGAAGTCGAGTGGGTTGC-3'
AGGGGACATTCCGGATCCTGATGAGGGCGCAAACTTCTTGGCTTGTGCTCGGACCCTTTTCTCGTACTCC
ACTCTGTTTTGGCAGTAAATCGTGTAGGCCTCTGCTTGAGCTGGGTCTTGGATATTTGGTTCATTTAGAA
GTTCCTGTATTCCTAATAGGATCTGTTTGATTGTGATGGCTGGCCTCCAGTCCTTGTCCTCCTCTAAGAT
GGACAGGCACACTGTCCCCGAAGGGTACACATTCGGGTGAAATAATGGTGGTTCGAATTTACATTTTGGT
GGCGAAGATGGATAATCATCTTTGAAAAGCATCCGTAGTTTAAACAAGCCTCCTTCCCACGGAGTCCCTT
TCTTTCCCGGAATGGCGCACTCCCAGTTCATGAGGTTCATCGTGCCATCGGGATTTTTTGTTGGGACAGC
CACGAAACCAAATGGGTGGTCTTTCCTCCATGCTTTCCTCTCCTGGGCGAGTCTGCTGAGGGCGATCCCC
GACATGGATGCTAAGCTTAGACCGGTGAGGCCAGTAGCGTGGCTGACGAACCCGTTCGTGATAAACGCGT
GGTCTGCCGTGTCGACACGAAGGCTATACACCGGCTGCACGCCGGCGTCGGTGACACTGGCGACTTTCGC
GTAGTAGAACCGCCCGTCGGTCAGCTCGTCGGCGATAGCTTGGGCGTCCGGGTCTCGGTGGTGTGCTTCC
AAGAAACGCACCAGTCCAGGGACGCCGACTGTGTAGGTTGTGGGCGCAAATTCGGGTTTCCCGCGGGCAA
AACCTGCACAGTCGACGCTGAATGCGCTGCGTTGAATCACCGCGTAATCGCCCGGCTTGATTTCGTCGAT
CAGCTTCCACAGCAGGGTCGGCACCCCGGCGACGTCGACCAAA
